Addgene plasmid #200316: H6SUMO-IntC-P53(304-393)
Purpose: bacterial expression of P53 TET-CTD for segmental labeling
Depositing lab: Peter Wright. Depositing organization: Scripps California (The Scripps Research Institute). Publication: Mapping Interactions of the Intrinsically Disordered C-Terminal Regions of Tetrameric p53 by Segmental Isotope Labeling and NMR. Krois AS, Park S, Martinez-Yamout MA, Dyson HJ, Wright PE. Biochemistry. 2022 Dec 6;61(23):2709-2719. doi: 10.1021/acs.biochem.2c00528. Epub 2022 Nov 15. PubMed 36380579.
Backbone
  Vector backbone: pET28a
  Backbone size w/o insert (bp): 5443
  Vector type: Bacterial Expression
Growth in bacteria
  Bacterial resistance: Kanamycin, 50 μg/mL
  Growth temperature: 37°C
  Growth strain: DH5alpha
  Copy number: Low Copy
Gene/Insert
  Gene/Insert name: p53 (304-393)
  Species: H. sapiens (human)
  Insert size (bp): 645
  Entrez Gene: TP53 (a.k.a. BCC7, BMFS5, LFS1, P53, TRP53)
  Promoter: T7
  Tag / fusion protein: His6-SUMO (N terminal on insert); designed intein C (N terminal on insert)
  Cloning method: Unknown
  Sequencing primers: 5′ T7; 3′ T7
Terms and licenses: Academic/Nonprofit Terms; Industry Terms: Not Available to Industry
Depositor comments: The intein sequence was taken from Addgene #20177
How to cite: H6SUMO-IntC-P53(304-393) was a gift from Peter Wright (Addgene plasmid # 200316 ; http://n2t.net/addgene:200316 ; RRID:Addgene_200316)
