[The description below was written by a language model from this plasmid's Addgene catalogue record and pLannotate feature annotations shown in this document.]
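Description:
H6SUMO-IntC-P53(304-393) is a bacterial expression plasmid built on the pET28a backbone, made to produce the C-terminal portion of human p53 (residues 304-393, covering the tetramerization domain and the disordered C-terminal regulatory region) for segmental isotope labeling and NMR. It is selected with kanamycin through the aph(3')-Ia gene and replicates from a pBR322-type ColE1 origin. The bom site and the rop gene are also present, consistent with the low copy number in the record. An f1 origin is present too, and short matches to TcR and an AmpR promoter fragment appear to be backbone remnants rather than functional markers.

Expression is driven by a T7 promoter with an adjacent lac operator and the T7 gene 10 ribosome binding site. The plasmid-borne lacI gene keeps expression repressed until induction with IPTG in a host that supplies T7 RNA polymerase, and a T7 terminator closes the unit. The open reading frame encodes an N-terminal His6 tag and thrombin site, then yeast SUMO (SMT3), a designed C-terminal split-intein fragment (IntC), and the p53 segment. The intein is not annotated in the feature table, but it presumably lies in the short gap between the SUMO and p53 features; the depositor notes its sequence was taken from another deposited plasmid. The His and T7-derived tag fragments annotated downstream of p53 are likely vector sequence, and the record does not say whether they are translated.

His6-SUMO provides affinity purification and a removable solubility partner. The IntC fragment allows protein trans-splicing with a separately expressed N-terminal p53 segment carrying the matching IntN. Because the two pieces can be grown in different isotope media, the ligated product is labeled in only one region.
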