Features (pLannotate 1.2.2; 22 found; start..end, strand, type, name):
    958..1035    -  promoter       lacI promoter: lacI
   1043..1322    -  CDS            TcR (fragment): tetracycline efflux protein; tet; confers resistance to tetracycline
   1344..1362    +  promoter       T7 promoter: promoter for bacteriophage T7 RNA polymerase
   1363..1387    +  protein_bind   lac operator: The lac repressor binds to the lac operator to inhibit transcription in E. coli. This inhibition can be relieved by adding lactose or isopropyl-β-D-thiogalactopyranoside (IPTG). lac repressor encoded by lacI
   1402..1424    +  RBS            RBS: efficient ribosome binding site from bacteriophage T7 gene 10 (Olins and Rangwala, 1989)
   1443..1459    +  CDS            capTEV™ (fragment): composite tag for in vivo biotinylation, TEV protease cleavage, and 6xHis tagging
   1470..1487    +  CDS            thrombin site: thrombin recognition and cleavage site
   1488..1745    +  CDS            SUMO (fragment): cleavable ubiquitin-like protein tag; S. cerevisiae SMT3 (truncated)
   1803..2070    +  CDS            p53 (fragment): human tumor suppressor protein that is often mutated in cancers; Homo sapiens TP53; responds to cellular stresses to regulate the expression of target genes
   2089..2106    +  CDS            9xHis (fragment): 9xHis affinity tag
   2116..2157    +  CDS            SET1 (fragment): solubility-enhancement tag derived from T7 phage gene 10B
   2173..2220    +  terminator     T7 terminator: transcription terminator for bacteriophage T7 RNA polymerase
   2257..2685    +  rep_origin     f1 ori (sequence partly withheld): f1 bacteriophage origin of replication; arrow indicates direction of (+) strand synthesis
   2738..2795    +  promoter       AmpR promoter (fragment): bla
   2804..3619    -  CDS            KanR: aminoglycoside phosphotransferase; aph(3')-Ia; confers resistance to kanamycin in bacteria or G418 (Geneticin®) in eukaryotes
   3741..4329    +  rep_origin     ori: high-copy-number ColE1/pMB1/pBR322/pUC origin of replication
   4515..4654    -  misc_feature   bom: basis of mobility region from pBR322
   4756..4947    -  CDS            rop: Rop protein, which maintains plasmids at low copy number; rop
   4964..5344    +  CDS            YPB1_ECOLX: Protein predicted: Swiss-Prot protein existence level 4. From Escherichia coli.
   5416..5707    -  CDS            TcR (fragment): tetracycline efflux protein; tet; confers resistance to tetracycline
   5722..5743    -  protein_bind   CAP binding site: CAP binding activates transcription in the presence of cAMP. E. coli catabolite activator protein
   5756..957     -  CDS            lacI (across the origin): lac repressor; lacI; The lac repressor binds to the lac operator to inhibit transcription in E. coli. This inhibition can be relieved by adding lactose or isopropyl-β-D-thiogalactopyranoside (IPTG).
>Addgene plasmid #200316 | H6SUMO-IntC-P53(304-393) | addgene full sequence | sequence record 394854 | Addgene NGS Result
CAACAGCTGATTGCCCTTCACCGCCTGGCCCTGAGAGAGTTGCAGCAAGCGGTCCACGCTGGTTTGCCCC
AGCAGGCGAAAATCCTGTTTGATGGTGGTTAACGGCGGGATATAACATGAGCTGTCTTCGGTATCGTCGT
ATCCCACTACCGAGATATCCGCACCAACGCGCAGCCCGGACTCGGTAATGGCGCGCATTGCGCCCAGCGC
CATCTGATCGTTGGCAACCAGCATCGCAGTGGGAACGATGCCCTCATTCAGCATTTGCATGGTTTGTTGA
AAACCGGACATGGCACTCCAGTCGCCTTCCCGTTCCGCTATCGGCTGAATTTGATTGCGAGTGAGATATT
TATGCCAGCCAGCCAGACGCAGACGCGCCGAGACAGAACTTAATGGGCCCGCTAACAGCGCGATTTGCTG
GTGACCCAATGCGACCAGATGCTCCACGCCCAGTCGCGTACCGTCTTCATGGGAGAAAATAATACTGTTG
ATGGGTGTCTGGTCAGAGACATCAAGAAATAACGCCGGAACATTAGTGCAGGCAGCTTCCACAGCAATGG
CATCCTGGTCATCCAGCGGATAGTTAATGATCAGCCCACTGACGCGTTGCGCGAGAAGATTGTGCACCGC
CGCTTTACAGGCTTCGACGCCGCTTCGTTCTACCATCGACACCACCACGCTGGCACCCAGTTGATCGGCG
CGAGATTTAATCGCCGCGACAATTTGCGACGGCGCGTGCAGGGCCAGACTGGAGGTGGCAACGCCAATCA
GCAACGACTGTTTGCCCGCCAGTTGTTGTGCCACGCGGTTGGGAATGTAATTCAGCTCCGCCATCGCCGC
TTCCACTTTTTCCCGCGTTTTCGCAGAAACGTGGCTGGCCTGGTTCACCACGCGGGAAACGGTCTGATAA
GAGACACCGGCATACTCTGCGACATCGTATAACGTTACTGGTTTCACATTCACCACCCTGAATTGACTCT
CTTCCGGGCGCTATCATGCCATACCGCGAAAGGTTTTGCGCCATTCGATGGTGTCCGGGATCTCGACGCT
CTCCCTTATGCGACTCCTGCATTAGGAAGCAGCCCAGTAGTAGGTTGAGGCCGTTGAGCACCGCCGCCGC
AAGGAATGGTGCATGCAAGGAGATGGCGCCCAACAGTCCCCCGGCCACGGGGCCTGCCACCATACCCACG
CCGAAACAAGCGCTCATGAGCCCGAAGTGGCGAGCCCGATCTTCCCCATCGGTGATGTCGGCGATATAGG
CGCCAGCAACCGCACCTGTGGCGCCGGTGATGCCGGCCACGATGCGTCCGGCGTAGAGGATCGAGATCTC
GATCCCGCGAAATTAATACGACTCACTATAGGGGAATTGTGAGCGGATAACAATTCCCCTCTAGAAATAA
TTTTGTTTAACTTTAAGAAGGAGATATACCATGGGCAGCAGCCATCATCATCATCATCACAGCAGCGGCC
TGGTGCCGCGCGGCAGCGAGGTCAAGCCAGAAGTCAAGCCTGAGACTCACATCAATTTAAAGGTGTCCGA
TGGATCTTCAGAGATCTTCTTCAAGATCAAAAAGACCACTCCTTTAAGAAGGCTGATGGAAGCGTTCGCT
AAAAGACAGGGTAAGGAAATGGACTCCTTAAGATTCTTGTACGACGGTATTAGAATTCAAGCTGATCAGA
CCCCTGAAGATTTGGACATGGAGGATAACGATATTATTGAGGCTCACAGAGAACAGATTGGTGGTGACCA
TAATTTTGCACTCAAAAATGGCTTCATAGCTTCTAATTGTTTCAATGGTACCAAGCGAGCACTGCCCAAC
AACACCAGCTCCTCTCCCCAGCCAAAGAAGAAACCACTGGATGGAGAATATTTCACCCTTCAGATCCGTG
GGCGTGAGCGCTTCGAGATGTTCCGAGAGCTGAATGAGGCCTTGGAACTCAAGGATGCCCAGGCTGGGAA
GGAGCCAGGGGGGAGCAGGGCTCACTCCAGCCACCTGAAGTCCAAAAAGGGTCAGTCTACCTCCCGCCAT
AAAAAACTCATGTTCAAGACAGAAGGGCCTGACTCAGACTAATGCGGCCGCACTCGAGCACCACCACCAC
CACCACTGAGATCCGGCTGCTAACAAAGCCCGAAAGGAAGCTGAGTTGGCTGCTGCCGCTGCTGAGCAAT
AACTAGCATAACCCCTTGGGGCCTCTAAACGGGTCTTGAGGGGTTTTTTGCTGAAAGGAGGAACTATATC
CGGATTGGCGAATGGG
[124 nt withheld, positions 2257-2380]
C
[91 nt withheld, positions 2382-2472]
A
[49 nt withheld, positions 2474-2522]
CCTTTGACGTTGGAGTCCACGTTCTTT
[37 nt withheld, positions 2550-2586]
ACCCTATCTCGGTCTATTCTTTTGATTTATAAGGGATTTTGCCGATTTCGGCCTATTGGTTAAAAAATGA
GCTGATTTAACAAAAATTTAACGCGAATTTTAACAAAATATTAACGCTTACAATTTAGGTGGCACTTTTC
GGGGAAATGTGCGCGGAACCCCTATTTGTTTATTTTTCTAAATACATTCAAATATGTATCCGCTCATGAA
TTAATTCTTAGAAAAACTCATCGAGCATCAAATGAAACTGCAATTTATTCATATCAGGATTATCAATACC
ATATTTTTGAAAAAGCCGTTTCTGTAATGAAGGAGAAAACTCACCGAGGCAGTTCCATAGGATGGCAAGA
TCCTGGTATCGGTCTGCGATTCCGACTCGTCCAACATCAATACAACCTATTAATTTCCCCTCGTCAAAAA
TAAGGTTATCAAGTGAGAAATCACCATGAGTGACGACTGAATCCGGTGAGAATGGCAAAAGTTTATGCAT
TTCTTTCCAGACTTGTTCAACAGGCCAGCCATTACGCTCGTCATCAAAATCACTCGCATCAACCAAACCG
TTATTCATTCGTGATTGCGCCTGAGCGAGACGAAATACGCGATCGCTGTTAAAAGGACAATTACAAACAG
GAATCGAATGCAACCGGCGCAGGAACACTGCCAGCGCATCAACAATATTTTCACCTGAATCAGGATATTC
TTCTAATACCTGGAATGCTGTTTTCCCGGGGATCGCAGTGGTGAGTAACCATGCATCATCAGGAGTACGG
ATAAAATGCTTGATGGTCGGAAGAGGCATAAATTCCGTCAGCCAGTTTAGTCTGACCATCTCATCTGTAA
CATCATTGGCAACGCTACCTTTGCCATGTTTCAGAAACAACTCTGGCGCATCGGGCTTCCCATACAATCG
ATAGATTGTCGCACCTGATTGCCCGACATTATCGCGAGCCCATTTATACCCATATAAATCAGCATCCATG
TTGGAATTTAATCGCGGCCTAGAGCAAGACGTTTCCCGTTGAATATGGCTCATAACACCCCTTGTATTAC
TGTTTATGTAAGCAGACAGTTTTATTGTTCATGACCAAAATCCCTTAACGTGAGTTTTCGTTCCACTGAG
CGTCAGACCCCGTAGAAAAGATCAAAGGATCTTCTTGAGATCCTTTTTTTCTGCGCGTAATCTGCTGCTT
GCAAACAAAAAAACCACCGCTACCAGCGGTGGTTTGTTTGCCGGATCAAGAGCTACCAACTCTTTTTCCG
AAGGTAACTGGCTTCAGCAGAGCGCAGATACCAAATACTGTCCTTCTAGTGTAGCCATAGTTAGGCCACC
ACTTCAAGAACTCTGTAGCACCGCCTACATACCTCGCTCTGCTAATCCTGTTACCAGTGGCTGCTGCCAG
TGGCGATAAGTCGTGTCTTACCGGGTTGGACTCAAGACGATAGTTACCGGATAAGGCGCAGCGGTCGGGC
TGAACGGGGGGTTCGTGCACACAGCCCAGCTTGGAGCGAACGACCTACACCGAACTGAGATACCTACAGC
GTGAGCTATGAGAAAGCGCCACGCTTCCCGAAGGGAGAAAGGCGGACAGGTATCCGGTAAGCGGCAGGGT
CGGAACAGGAGAGCGCACGAGGGAGCTTCCAGGGGGAAACGCCTGGTATCTTTATAGTCCTGTCGGGTTT
CGCCACCTCTGACTTGAGCGTCGATTTTTGTGATGCTCGTCAGGGGGGCGGAGCCTATGGAAAAACGCCA
GCAACGCGGCCTTTTTACGGTTCCTGGCCTTTTGCTGGCCTTTTGCTCACATGTTCTTTCCTGCGTTATC
CCCTGATTCTGTGGATAACCGTATTACCGCCTTTGAGTGAGCTGATACCGCTCGCCGCAGCCGAACGACC
GAGCGCAGCGAGTCAGTGAGCGAGGAAGCGGAAGAGCGCCTGATGCGGTATTTTCTCCTTACGCATCTGT
GCGGTATTTCACACCGCAATGGTGCACTCTCAGTACAATCTGCTCTGATGCCGCATAGTTAAGCCAGTAT
ACACTCCGCTATCGCTACGTGACTGGGTCATGGCTGCGCCCCGACACCCGCCAACACCCGCTGACGCGCC
CTGACGGGCTTGTCTGCTCCCGGCATCCGCTTACAGACAAGCTGTGACCGTCTCCGGGAGCTGCATGTGT
CAGAGGTTTTCACCGTCATCACCGAAACGCGCGAGGCAGCTGCGGTAAAGCTCATCAGCGTGGTCGTGAA
GCGATTCACAGATGTCTGCCTGTTCATCCGCGTCCAGCTCGTTGAGTTTCTCCAGAAGCGTTAATGTCTG
GCTTCTGATAAAGCGGGCCATGTTAAGGGCGGTTTTTTCCTGTTTGGTCACTGATGCCTCCGTGTAAGGG
GGATTTCTGTTCATGGGGGTAATGATACCGATGAAACGAGAGAGGATGCTCACGATACGGGTTACTGATG
ATGAACATGCCCGGTTACTGGAACGTTGTGAGGGTAAACAACTGGCGGTATGGATGCGGCGGGACCAGAG
AAAAATCACTCAGGGTCAATGCCAGCGCTTCGTTAATACAGATGTAGGTGTTCCACAGGGTAGCCAGCAG
CATCCTGCGATGCAGATCCGGAACATAATGGTGCAGGGCGCTGACTTCCGCGTTTCCAGACTTTACGAAA
CACGGAAACCGAAGACCATTCATGTTGTTGCTCAGGTCGCAGACGTTTTGCAGCAGCAGTCGCTTCACGT
TCGCTCGCGTATCGGTGATTCATTCTGCTAACCAGTAAGGCAACCCCGCCAGCCTAGCCGGGTCCTCAAC
GACAGGAGCACGATCATGCGCACCCGTGGGGCCGCCATGCCGGCGATAATGGCCTGCTTCTCGCCGAAAC
GTTTGGTGGCGGGACCAGTGACGAAGGCTTGAGCGAGGGCGTGCAAGATTCCGAATACCGCAAGCGACAG
GCCGATCATCGTCGCGCTCCAGCGAAAGCGGTCCTCGCCGAAAATGACCCAGAGCGCTGCCGGCACCTGT
CCTACGAGTTGCATGATAAAGAAGACAGTCATAAGTGCGGCGACGATAGTCATGCCCCGCGCCCACCGGA
AGGAGCTGACTGGGTTGAAGGCTCTCAAGGGCATCGGTCGAGATCCCGGTGCCTAATGAGTGAGCTAACT
TACATTAATTGCGTTGCGCTCACTGCCCGCTTTCCAGTCGGGAAACCTGTCGTGCCAGCTGCATTAATGA
ATCGGCCAACGCGCGGGGAGAGGCGGTTTGCGTATTGGGCGCCAGGGTGGTTTTTCTTTTCACCAGTGAG
ACGGG
