>Addgene plasmid #200316 | H6SUMO-IntC-P53(304-393) | depositor partial sequence | sequence record 388356 | insert
CTAGAATATTTTGTTTAACTTTAAGAAGGAGATATACCATGGGCAGCAGCCATCATCATCATCATCACAG
CAGCGGCCTGGTGCCGCGCGGCAGCGAGGTCAAGCCAGAAGTCAAGCCTGAGACTCACATCAATTTAAAG
GTGTCCGATGGATCTTCAGAGATCTTCTTCAAGATCAAAAAGACCACTCCTTTAAGAAGGCTGATGGAAG
CGTTCGCTAAAAGACAGGGTAAGGAAATGGACTCCTTAAGATTCTTGTACGACGGTATTAGAATTCAAGC
TGATCAGACCCCTGAAGATTTGGACATGGAGGATAACGATATTATTGAGGCTCACAGAGAACAGATTGGT
GGTGACCATAATTTTGCACTCAAAAATGGCTTCATAGCTTCTAATTGTTTCAATGGTACCAAGCGAGCAC
TGCCCAACAACACCAGCTCCTCTCCCCAGCCAAAGAAGAAACCACTGGATGGAGAATATTTCACCCTTCA
GATCCGTGGGCGTGAGCGCTTCGAGATGTTCCGAGAGCTGAATGAGGCCTTGGAACTCAAGGATGCCCAG
GCTGGGAAGGAGCCAGGGGGGAGCAGGGCTCACTCCAGCCACCTGAAGTCCAAAAAGGGTCAGTCTACCT
CCCGCCATAAAAAACTCATGTTCAAGACAGAAGGGCCTGACTCAGACTAATGCGGCCGCAC
